>Addgene plasmid #113928 | pCDNA3.1-S-Luc_nucl | depositor full sequence | sequence record 216042 | pCDNA3.1-S-Luc_nucl sequence 6669 bps
GACGGATCGGGAGATCTCCCGATCCCCTATGGTCGACTCTCAGTACAATCTGCTCTGATGCCGCATAGTT
AAGCCAGTATCTGCTCCCTGCTTGTGTGTTGGAGGTCGCTGAGTAGTGCGCGAGCAAAATTTAAGCTACA
ACAAGGCAAGGCTTGACCGACAATTGCATGAAGAATCTGCTTAGGGTTAGGCGTTTTGCGCTGCTTCGCG
ATGTACGGGCCAGATATACGCGTTGACATTGATTATTGACTAGTTATTAATAGTAATCAATTACGGGGTC
ATTAGTTCATAGCCCATATATGGAGTTCCGCGTTACATAACTTACGGTAAATGGCCCGCCTGGCTGACCG
CCCAACGACCCCCGCCCATTGACGTCAATAATGACGTATGTTCCCATAGTAACGCCAATAGGGACTTTCC
ATTGACGTCAATGGGTGGACTATTTACGGTAAACTGCCCACTTGGCAGTACATCAAGTGTATCATATGCC
AAGTACGCCCCCTATTGACGTCAATGACGGTAAATGGCCCGCCTGGCATTATGCCCAGTACATGACCTTA
TGGGACTTTCCTACTTGGCAGTACATCTACGTATTAGTCATCGCTATTACCATGGTGATGCGGTTTTGGC
AGTACATCAATGGGCGTGGATAGCGGTTTGACTCACGGGGATTTCCAAGTCTCCACCCCATTGACGTCAA
TGGGAGTTTGTTTTGGCACCAAAATCAACGGGACTTTCCAAAATGTCGTAACAACTCCGCCCCATTGACG
CAAATGGGCGGTAGGCGTGTACGGTGGGAGGTCTATATAAGCAGAGCTCTCTGGCTAACTAGAGAACCCA
CTGCTTACTGGCTTATCGAAATTAATACGACTCACTATAGGGAGACCCAAGCTGGCTAGTTAAGCTTACC
ATGGGTAAGCCTATCCCTAACCCTCTCCTCGGTCTCGATTCTACGGAAAACCTGTATTTTCAGGGCCCGG
ATCCGTCGACGAATTCTGCAGATATCACAAGTTTGTACAAAAAAGCAGGCTTCACCACCATGATGGATAA
AGACTGCGAAATGAAACGCACTACCCTGGACAGCCCGCTGGGTAAACTGGAACTGAGCGGTTGCGAGCAG
GGCCTGCACGAAATCATTATGGTCTTCACACTCGAAGATTTCGTTGGGGACTGGCGACAGACAGCCGGCT
ACAACCTGGACCAAGTCCTTGAACAGGGAGGTGTGTCCAGTTTGTTTCAGAATCTCGGGGTGTCCGTAAC
TCCGATCCAAAGGATTGTCCTGAGCGGTGAAAATGGGCTGAAGATCGACATCCATGTCATCATCCCGTAT
GAAGGTCTGAGCGGCGACCAAATGGGCCAGATCGAAAAAATTTTTAAGGTGGTGTACCCTGTGGATGATC
ATCACTTTAAGGTGATCCTGCACTATGGCACACTGGTAATCGACGGGGTTACGCCGAACATGATCGACTA
TTTCGGACGGCCGTATGAAGGCATCGCCGTGTTCGACGGCAAAAAGATCACTGTAACAGGGACCCTGTGG
AACGGCAACAAAATTATCGACGAGCGCCTGATCAACCCCGACGGCTCCCTGCTGTTCCGAGTAACCATCA
ACGGAGTGACCGGCTGGCGGCTGTGCGAACGCATTCTGGCGTTCCTGGGCAAAGGTACGAGCGCTGCGGA
TGCGGTCGAAGTACCGGCTCCGGCTGCGGTTCTGGGTGGCCCGGAGCCGCTGATGCAGGCTACCGCATGG
CTGAACGCATATTTTCACCAGCCAGAGGCGATTGAAGAGTTCCCTGTACCGGCCCTGCATCACCCGGTAT
TTCAGCAGGAATCCTTTACCCGTCAGGTACTGTGGAAACTGCTGAAAGTAGTGAAATTCGGCGAGGTGAT
CTCCTATTCCCATCTGGCGGCGCTGGCTGGCAACCCAGCGGCAACTGCGGCGGTGAAAACCGCTCTGTCT
GGTAATCCGGTGCCAATTCTGATCCCGTGCCACCGTGTGGTTCAGGGCGACCTGGACGTAGGTGGCTACG
AAGGCGGCCTGGCTGTGAAAGAATGGCTGCTGGCGCACGAAGGTCACCGTCTGGGTAAACCAGGCCTGGG
CAAGTCCGGACTCAGATCTCGAGCTGATCCAAAAAAGAAGAGAAAGGTAGATCCAAAAAAGAAGAGAAAG
GTAGATCCAAAAAAGAAGAGAAAGGTAGGATCCACCGGATCTAGATAGGACCCAGCTTTCTTGTACAAAG
TGGTGATAAACCCGCTGATCAGCCTCGACTGTGCCTTCTAGTTGCCAGCCATCTGTTGTTTGCCCCTCCC
CCGTGCCTTCCTTGACCCTGGAAGGTGCCACTCCCACTGTCCTTTCCTAATAAAATGAGGAAATTGCATC
GCATTGTCTGAGTAGGTGTCATTCTATTCTGGGGGGTGGGGTGGGGCAGGACAGCAAGGGGGAGGATTGG
GAAGACAATAGCAGGCATGCTGGGGATGCGGTGGGCTCTATGGCTTCTGAGGCGGAAAGAACCAGCTGGG
GCTCTAGGGGGTATCCCC
[124 nt withheld, positions 2539-2662]
C
[91 nt withheld, positions 2664-2754]
A
[49 nt withheld, positions 2756-2804]
CCTTTGACGTTGGAGTCCACGTTCTTT
[37 nt withheld, positions 2832-2868]
ACCCTATCTCGGTCTATTCTTTTGATTTATAAGGGATTTTGCCGATTTCGGCCTATTGGTTAAAAAATGA
GCTGATTTAACAAAAATTTAACGCGAATTAATTCTGTGGAATGTGTGTCAGTTAGGGTGTGGAAAGTCCC
CAGGCTCCCCAGCAGGCAGAAGTATGCAAAGCATGCATCTCAATTAGTCAGCAACCAGGTGTGGAAAGTC
CCCAGGCTCCCCAGCAGGCAGAAGTATGCAAAGCATGCATCTCAATTAGTCAGCAACCATAGTCCCGCCC
CTAACTCCGCCCATCCCGCCCCTAACTCCGCCCAGTTCCGCCCATTCTCCGCCCCATGGCTGACTAATTT
TTTTTATTTATGCAGAGGCCGAGGCCGCCTCTGCCTCTGAGCTATTCCAGAAGTAGTGAGGAGGCTTTTT
TGGAGGCCTAGGCTTTTGCAAAAAGCTCCCGGGAGCTTGTATATCCATTTTCGGATCTGATCAAGAGACA
GGATGAGGATCGTTTCGCATGATTGAACAAGATGGATTGCACGCAGGTTCTCCGGCCGCTTGGGTGGAGA
GGCTATTCGGCTATGACTGGGCACAACAGACAATCGGCTGCTCTGATGCCGCCGTGTTCCGGCTGTCAGC
GCAGGGGCGCCCGGTTCTTTTTGTCAAGACCGACCTGTCCGGTGCCCTGAATGAACTGCAGGACGAGGCA
GCGCGGCTATCGTGGCTGGCCACGACGGGCGTTCCTTGCGCAGCTGTGCTCGACGTTGTCACTGAAGCGG
GAAGGGACTGGCTGCTATTGGGCGAAGTGCCGGGGCAGGATCTCCTGTCATCTCACCTTGCTCCTGCCGA
GAAAGTATCCATCATGGCTGATGCAATGCGGCGGCTGCATACGCTTGATCCGGCTACCTGCCCATTCGAC
CACCAAGCGAAACATCGCATCGAGCGAGCACGTACTCGGATGGAAGCCGGTCTTGTCGATCAGGATGATC
TGGACGAAGAGCATCAGGGGCTCGCGCCAGCCGAACTGTTCGCCAGGCTCAAGGCGCGCATGCCCGACGG
CGAGGATCTCGTCGTGACCCATGGCGATGCCTGCTTGCCGAATATCATGGTGGAAAATGGCCGCTTTTCT
GGATTCATCGACTGTGGCCGGCTGGGTGTGGCGGACCGCTATCAGGACATAGCGTTGGCTACCCGTGATA
TTGCTGAAGAGCTTGGCGGCGAATGGGCTGACCGCTTCCTCGTGCTTTACGGTATCGCCGCTCCCGATTC
GCAGCGCATCGCCTTCTATCGCCTTCTTGACGAGTTCTTCTGAGCGGGACTCTGGGGTTCGAAATGACCG
ACCAAGCGACGCCCAACCTGCCATCACGAGATTTCGATTCCACCGCCGCCTTCTATGAAAGGTTGGGCTT
CGGAATCGTTTTCCGGGACGCCGGCTGGATGATCCTCCAGCGCGGGGATCTCATGCTGGAGTTCTTCGCC
CACCCCAACTTGTTTATTGCAGCTTATAATGGTTACAAATAAAGCAATAGCATCACAAATTTCACAAATA
AAGCATTTTTTTCACTGCATTCTAGTTGTGGTTTGTCCAAACTCATCAATGTATCTTATCATGTCTGTAT
ACCGTCGACCTCTAGCTAGAGCTTGGCGTAATCATGGTCATAGCTGTTTCCTGTGTGAAATTGTTATCCG
CTCACAATTCCACACAACATACGAGCCGGAAGCATAAAGTGTAAAGCCTGGGGTGCCTAATGAGTGAGCT
AACTCACATTAATTGCGTTGCGCTCACTGCCCGCTTTCCAGTCGGGAAACCTGTCGTGCCAGCTGCATTA
ATGAATCGGCCAACGCGCGGGGAGAGGCGGTTTGCGTATTGGGCGCTCTTCCGCTTCCTCGCTCACTGAC
TCGCTGCGCTCGGTCGTTCGGCTGCGGCGAGCGGTATCAGCTCACTCAAAGGCGGTAATACGGTTATCCA
CAGAATCAGGGGATAACGCAGGAAAGAACATGTGAGCAAAAGGCCAGCAAAAGGCCAGGAACCGTAAAAA
GGCCGCGTTGCTGGCGTTTTTCCATAGGCTCCGCCCCCCTGACGAGCATCACAAAAATCGACGCTCAAGT
CAGAGGTGGCGAAACCCGACAGGACTATAAAGATACCAGGCGTTTCCCCCTGGAAGCTCCCTCGTGCGCT
CTCCTGTTCCGACCCTGCCGCTTACCGGATACCTGTCCGCCTTTCTCCCTTCGGGAAGCGTGGCGCTTTC
TCATAGCTCACGCTGTAGGTATCTCAGTTCGGTGTAGGTCGTTCGCTCCAAGCTGGGCTGTGTGCACGAA
CCCCCCGTTCAGCCCGACCGCTGCGCCTTATCCGGTAACTATCGTCTTGAGTCCAACCCGGTAAGACACG
ACTTATCGCCACTGGCAGCAGCCACTGGTAACAGGATTAGCAGAGCGAGGTATGTAGGCGGTGCTACAGA
GTTCTTGAAGTGGTGGCCTAACTACGGCTACACTAGAAGAACAGTATTTGGTATCTGCGCTCTGCTGAAG
CCAGTTACCTTCGGAAAAAGAGTTGGTAGCTCTTGATCCGGCAAACAAACCACCGCTGGTAGCGGTTTTT
TTGTTTGCAAGCAGCAGATTACGCGCAGAAAAAAAGGATCTCAAGAAGATCCTTTGATCTTTTCTACGGG
GTCTGACGCTCAGTGGAACGAAAACTCACGTTAAGGGATTTTGGTCATGAGATTATCAAAAAGGATCTTC
ACCTAGATCCTTTTAAATTAAAAATGAAGTTTTAAATCAATCTAAAGTATATATGAGTAAACTTGGTCTG
ACAGTTACCAATGCTTAATCAGTGAGGCACCTATCTCAGCGATCTGTCTATTTCGTTCATCCATAGTTGC
CTGACTCCCCGTCGTGTAGATAACTACGATACGGGAGGGCTTACCATCTGGCCCCAGTGCTGCAATGATA
CCGCGAGACCCACGCTCACCGGCTCCAGATTTATCAGCAATAAACCAGCCAGCCGGAAGGGCCGAGCGCA
GAAGTGGTCCTGCAACTTTATCCGCCTCCATCCAGTCTATTAATTGTTGCCGGGAAGCTAGAGTAAGTAG
TTCGCCAGTTAATAGTTTGCGCAACGTTGTTGCCATTGCTACAGGCATCGTGGTGTCACGCTCGTCGTTT
GGTATGGCTTCATTCAGCTCCGGTTCCCAACGATCAAGGCGAGTTACATGATCCCCCATGTTGTGCAAAA
AAGCGGTTAGCTCCTTCGGTCCTCCGATCGTTGTCAGAAGTAAGTTGGCCGCAGTGTTATCACTCATGGT
TATGGCAGCACTGCATAATTCTCTTACTGTCATGCCATCCGTAAGATGCTTTTCTGTGACTGGTGAGTAC
TCAACCAAGTCATTCTGAGAATAGTGTATGCGGCGACCGAGTTGCTCTTGCCCGGCGTCAATACGGGATA
ATACCGCGCCACATAGCAGAACTTTAAAAGTGCTCATCATTGGAAAACGTTCTTCGGGGCGAAAACTCTC
AAGGATCTTACCGCTGTTGAGATCCAGTTCGATGTAACCCACTCGTGCACCCAACTGATCTTCAGCATCT
TTTACTTTCACCAGCGTTTCTGGGTGAGCAAAAACAGGAAGGCAAAATGCCGCAAAAAAGGGAATAAGGG
CGACACGGAAATGTTGAATACTCATACTCTTCCTTTTTCAATATTATTGAAGCATTTATCAGGGTTATTG
TCTCATGAGCGGATACATATTTGAATGTATTTAGAAAAATAAACAAATAGGGGTTCCGCGCACATTTCCC
CGAAAAGTGCCACCTGACGTC
Features (pLannotate 1.2.2; 29 found; start..end, strand, type, name):
     36..80      -  misc_feature   bom (fragment): basis of mobility region from pBR322
    235..614     +  enhancer       CMV enhancer: human cytomegalovirus immediate early enhancer
    615..818     +  promoter       CMV promoter: human cytomegalovirus (CMV) immediate early promoter
    814..847     +  LTR            5' LTR (truncated) (fragment): truncated 5' long terminal repeat (LTR) from HIV-1
    863..881     +  promoter       T7 promoter: promoter for bacteriophage T7 RNA polymerase
    914..955     +  CDS            V5 tag: epitope tag from simian virus 5
    956..976     +  CDS            TEV site: tobacco etch virus (TEV) protease recognition and cleavage site
   1007..1031    +  protein_bind   attB1: mutant version of attB; recombination site for the Gateway® BP reaction BP Clonase™
   1043..1135    +  CDS            MGMT (fragment): MGMT_CANLF - Experimental evidence at transcript level: Swiss-Prot protein existence level 2. Involved in the cellular defense against the biological effects of O6-methylguanine (O6-MeG) and O4-methylthymine (O4-MeT) in DNA. Repairs the methylated nucleobase in DNA by stoichiometrically transferring the methyl group to a cysteine residue in the enzyme. This is a suicide reaction: the enzyme is irreversibly inactivated. From Canis lupus familiaris (Dog) (Canis familiaris).
   1139..1652    +  CDS            Nluc (fragment): NanoLuc® luciferase human codon-optimized
   1634..2110    +  CDS            Mgmt (fragment): MGMT_MOUSE - Experimental evidence at protein level: Swiss-Prot protein existence level 1. Involved in the cellular defense against the biological effects of O6-methylguanine (O6-MeG) and O4-methylthymine (O4-MeT) in DNA. Repairs the methylated nucleobase in DNA by stoichiometrically transferring the methyl group to a cysteine residue in the enzyme. This is a suicide reaction: the enzyme is irreversibly inactivated. From Mus musculus (Mouse).
   2129..2149    +  CDS            SV40 NLS: nuclear localization signal of SV40 (simian virus 40) large T antigen
   2153..2173    +  CDS            SV40 NLS: nuclear localization signal of SV40 (simian virus 40) large T antigen
   2177..2197    +  CDS            SV40 NLS: nuclear localization signal of SV40 (simian virus 40) large T antigen
   2220..2244    -  protein_bind   attB2: mutant version of attB; recombination site for the Gateway® BP reaction BP Clonase™
   2269..2493    +  polyA_signal   bGH poly(A) signal: bovine growth hormone polyadenylation signal
   2497..2518    +  promoter       SV40 promoter (fragment): SV40 enhancer and early promoter
   2539..2967    +  rep_origin     f1 ori (sequence partly withheld): f1 bacteriophage origin of replication; arrow indicates direction of (+) strand synthesis
   2981..3310    +  promoter       SV40 promoter: SV40 enhancer and early promoter
   3377..4168    +  CDS            neo: KKA2_KLEPN - Also known as kan, nptII. Experimental evidence at protein level: Swiss-Prot protein existence level 1. Resistance to kanamycin, neomycin, paromomycin, ribostamycin, butirosin and gentamicin B. From Klebsiella pneumoniae.
   4192..4350    +  CDS            ble (fragment): BLE_KLEPN - Experimental evidence at protein level: Swiss-Prot protein existence level 1. Binding protein with a strong affinity to the bleomycin family of antibiotics. Binds to CL990; an antimitotic-antibiotic compound. From Klebsiella pneumoniae.
   4345..4466    +  polyA_signal   SV40 poly(A) signal: SV40 polyadenylation signal
   4539..4555    -  protein_bind   lac operator: The lac repressor binds to the lac operator to inhibit transcription in E. coli. This inhibition can be relieved by adding lactose or isopropyl-β-D-thiogalactopyranoside (IPTG). lac repressor encoded by lacI
   4563..4593    -  promoter       lac promoter: promoter for the E. coli lac operon
   4608..4629    -  protein_bind   CAP binding site: CAP binding activates transcription in the presence of cAMP. E. coli catabolite activator protein
   4642..4734    -  CDS            lacI (fragment): lac repressor; lacI; The lac repressor binds to the lac operator to inhibit transcription in E. coli. This inhibition can be relieved by adding lactose or isopropyl-β-D-thiogalactopyranoside (IPTG).
   4917..5502    -  rep_origin     ori: high-copy-number ColE1/pMB1/pBR322/pUC origin of replication
   5673..6533    -  CDS            AmpR: β-lactamase; bla; confers resistance to ampicillin, carbenicillin, and related antibiotics
   6534..6638    -  promoter       AmpR promoter: bla
