>Addgene plasmid #113928 | pCDNA3.1-S-Luc_nucl | addgene full sequence | sequence record 222169 | Addgene NGS Result
GACGGATCGGGAGATCTCCCGATCCCCTATGGTGCACTCTCAGTACAATCTGCTCTGATGCCGCATAGTT
AAGCCAGTATCTGCTCCCTGCTTGTGTGTTGGAGGTCGCTGAGTAGTGCGCGAGCAAAATTTAAGCTACA
ACAAGGCAAGGCTTGACCGACAATTGCATGAAGAATCTGCTTAGGGTTAGGCGTTTTGCGCTGCTTCGCG
ATGTACGGGCCAGATATACGCGTTGACATTGATTATTGACTAGTTATTAATAGTAATCAATTACGGGGTC
ATTAGTTCATAGCCCATATATGGAGTTCCGCGTTACATAACTTACGGTAAATGGCCCGCCTGGCTGACCG
CCCAACGACCCCCGCCCATTGACGTCAATAATGACGTATGTTCCCATAGTAACGCCAATAGGGACTTTCC
ATTGACGTCAATGGGTGGAGTATTTACGGTAAACTGCCCACTTGGCAGTACATCAAGTGTATCATATGCC
AAGTACGCCCCCTATTGACGTCAATGACGGTAAATGGCCCGCCTGGCATTATGCCCAGTACATGACCTTA
TGGGACTTTCCTACTTGGCAGTACATCTACGTATTAGTCATCGCTATTACCATGGTGATGCGGTTTTGGC
AGTACATCAATGGGCGTGGATAGCGGTTTGACTCACGGGGATTTCCAAGTCTCCACCCCATTGACGTCAA
TGGGAGTTTGTTTTGGCACCAAAATCAACGGGACTTTCCAAAATGTCGTAACAACTCCGCCCCATTGACG
CAAATGGGCGGTAGGCGTGTACGGTGGGAGGTCTATATAAGCAGAGCTCTCTGGCTAACTAGAGAACCCA
CTGCTTACTGGCTTATCGAAATTAATACGACTCACTATAGGGAGACCCAAGCTGGCTAGTTAAGCTTACC
ATGGGTAAGCCTATCCCTAACCCTCTCCTCGGTCTCGATTCTACGGAAAACCTGTATTTTCAGGGCCCGG
ATCCGTCGACGAATTCTGCAGATATCACAAGTTTGTACAAAAAAGCAGGCTTCACCACCATGATGGATAA
AGACTGCGAAATGAAACGCACTACCCTGGACAGCCCGCTGGGTAAACTGGAACTGAGCGGTTGCGAGCAG
GGCCTGCACGAAATCATTATGGTCTTCACACTCGAAGATTTCGTTGGGGACTGGCGACAGACAGCCGGCT
ACAACCTGGACCAAGTCCTTGAACAGGGAGGTGTGTCCAGTTTGTTTCAGAATCTCGGGGTGTCCGTAAC
TCCGATCCAAAGGATTGTCCTGAGCGGTGAAAATGGGCTGAAGATCGACATCCATGTCATCATCCCGTAT
GAAGGTCTGAGCGGCGACCAAATGGGCCAGATCGAAAAAATTTTTAAGGTGGTGTACCCTGTGGATGATC
ATCACTTTAAGGTGATCCTGCACTATGGCACACTGGTAATCGACGGGGTTACGCCGAACATGATCGACTA
TTTCGGACGGCCGTATGAAGGCATCGCCGTGTTCGACGGCAAAAAGATCACTGTAACAGGGACCCTGTGG
AACGGCAACAAAATTATCGACGAGCGCCTGATCAACCCCGACGGCTCCCTGCTGTTCCGAGTAACCATCA
ACGGAGTGACCGGCTGGCGGCTGTGCGAACGCATTCTGGCGTTCCTGGGCAAAGGTACGAGCGCTGCGGA
TGCGGTCGAAGTACCGGCTCCGGCTGCGGTTCTGGGTGGCCCGGAGCCGCTGATGCAGGCTACCGCATGG
CTGAACGCATATTTTCACCAGCCAGAGGCGATTGAAGAGTTCCCTGTACCGGCCCTGCATCACCCGGTAT
TTCAGCAGGAATCCTTTACCCGTCAGGTACTGTGGAAACTGCTGAAAGTAGTGAAATTCGGCGAGGTGAT
CTCCTATTCCCATCTGGCGGCGCTGGCTGGCAACCCAGCGGCAACTGCGGCGGTGAAAACCGCTCTGTCT
GGTAATCCGGTGCCAATTCTGATCCCGTGCCACCGTGTGGTTCAGGGCGACCTGGACGTAGGTGGCTACG
AAGGCGGCCTGGCTGTGAAAGAATGGCTGCTGGCGCACGAAGGTCACCGTCTGGGTAAACCAGGCCTGGG
CAAGTCCGGACTCAGATCTCGAGCTGATCCAAAAAAGAAGAGAAAGGTAGATCCAAAAAAGAAGAGAAAG
GTAGATCCAAAAAAGAAGAGAAAGGTAGGATCCACCGGATCTAGATAGGACCCAGCTTTCTTGTACAAAG
TGGTGATAAACCCGCTGATCAGCCTCGACTGTGCCTTCTAGTTGCCAGCCATCTGTTGTTTGCCCCTCCC
CCGTGCCTTCCTTGACCCTGGAAGGTGCCACTCCCACTGTCCTTTCCTAATAAAATGAGGAAATTGCATC
GCATTGTCTGAGTAGGTGTCATTCTATTCTGGGGGGTGGGGTGGGGCAGGACAGCAAGGGGGAGGATTGG
GAAGACAATAGCAGGCATGCTGGGGATGCGGTGGGCTCTATGGCTTCTGAGGCGGAAAGAACCAGCTGGG
GCTCTAGGGGGTATCCCC
[124 nt withheld, positions 2539-2662]
C
[91 nt withheld, positions 2664-2754]
A
[49 nt withheld, positions 2756-2804]
CCTTTGACGTTGGAGTCCACGTTCTTT
[37 nt withheld, positions 2832-2868]
ACCCTATCTCGGTCTATTCTTTTGATTTATAAGGGATTTTGCCGATTTCGGCCTATTGGTTAAAAAATGA
GCTGATTTAACAAAAATTTAACGCGAATTAATTCTGTGGAATGTGTGTCAGTTAGGGTGTGGAAAGTCCC
CAGGCTCCCCAGCAGGCAGAAGTATGCAAAGCATGCATCTCAATTAGTCAGCAACCAGGTGTGGAAAGTC
CCCAGGCTCCCCAGCAGGCAGAAGTATGCAAAGCATGCATCTCAATTAGTCAGCAACCATAGTCCCGCCC
CTAACTCCGCCCATCCCGCCCCTAACTCCGCCCAGTTCCGCCCATTCTCCGCCCCATGGCTGACTAATTT
TTTTTATTTATGCAGAGGCCGAGGCCGCCTCTGCCTCTGAGCTATTCCAGAAGTAGTGAGGAGGCTTTTT
TGGAGGCCTAGGCTTTTGCAAAAAGCTCCCGGGAGCTTGTATATCCATTTTCGGATCTGATCAAGAGACA
GGATGAGGATCGTTTCGCATGATTGAACAAGATGGATTGCACGCAGGTTCTCCGGCCGCTTGGGTGGAGA
GGCTATTCGGCTATGACTGGGCACAACAGACAATCGGCTGCTCTGATGCCGCCGTGTTCCGGCTGTCAGC
GCAGGGGCGCCCGGTTCTTTTTGTCAAGACCGACCTGTCCGGTGCCCTGAATGAACTGCAGGACGAGGCA
GCGCGGCTATCGTGGCTGGCCACGACGGGCGTTCCTTGCGCAGCTGTGCTCGACGTTGTCACTGAAGCGG
GAAGGGACTGGCTGCTATTGGGCGAAGTGCCGGGGCAGGATCTCCTGTCATCTCACCTTGCTCCTGCCGA
GAAAGTATCCATCATGGCTGATGCAATGCGGCGGCTGCATACGCTTGATCCGGCTACCTGCCCATTCGAC
CACCAAGCGAAACATCGCATCGAGCGAGCACGTACTCGGATGGAAGCCGGTCTTGTCGATCAGGATGATC
TGGACGAAGAGCATCAGGGGCTCGCGCCAGCCGAACTGTTCGCCAGGCTCAAGGCGCGCATGCCCGACGG
CGAGGATCTCGTCGTGACCCATGGCGATGCCTGCTTGCCGAATATCATGGTGGAAAATGGCCGCTTTTCT
GGATTCATCGACTGTGGCCGGCTGGGTGTGGCGGACCGCTATCAGGACATAGCGTTGGCTACCCGTGATA
TTGCTGAAGAGCTTGGCGGCGAATGGGCTGACCGCTTCCTCGTGCTTTACGGTATCGCCGCTCCCGATTC
GCAGCGCATCGCCTTCTATCGCCTTCTTGACGAGTTCTTCTGAGCGGGACTCTGGGGTTCGAAATGACCG
ACCAAGCGACGCCCAACCTGCCATCACGAGATTTCGATTCCACCGCCGCCTTCTATGAAAGGTTGGGCTT
CGGAATCGTTTTCCGGGACGCCGGCTGGATGATCCTCCAGCGCGGGGATCTCATGCTGGAGTTCTTCGCC
CACCCCAACTTGTTTATTGCAGCTTATAATGGTTACAAATAAAGCAATAGCATCACAAATTTCACAAATA
AAGCATTTTTTTCACTGCATTCTAGTTGTGGTTTGTCCAAACTCATCAATGTATCTTATCATGTCTGTAT
ACCGTCGACCTCTAGCTAGAGCTTGGCGTAATCATGGTCATAGCTGTTTCCTGTGTGAAATTGTTATCCG
CTCACAATTCCACACAACATACGAGCCGGAAGCATAAAGTGTAAAGCCTGGGGTGCCTAATGAGTGAGCT
AACTCACATTAATTGCGTTGCGCTCACTGCCCGCTTTCCAGTCGGGAAACCTGTCGTGCCAGCTGCATTA
ATGAATCGGCCAACGCGCGGGGAGAGGCGGTTTGCGTATTGGGCGCTCTTCCGCTTCCTCGCTCACTGAC
TCGCTGCGCTCGGTCGTTCGGCTGCGGCGAGCGGTATCAGCTCACTCAAAGGCGGTAATACGGTTATCCA
CAGAATCAGGGGATAACGCAGGAAAGAACATGTGAGCAAAAGGCCAGCAAAAGGCCAGGAACCGTAAAAA
GGCCGCGTTGCTGGCGTTTTTCCATAGGCTCCGCCCCCCTGACGAGCATCACAAAAATCGACGCTCAAGT
TAGAGGTGGCGAAACCCGACAGGACTATAAAGATACCAGGCGTTTCCCCCTGGAAGCTCCCTCGTGCGCT
CTCCTGTTCCGACCCTGCCGCTTACCGGATACCTGTCCGCCTTTCTCCCTTCGGGAAGCGTGGCGCTTTC
TCATAGCTCACGCTGTAGGTATCTCAGTTCGGTGTAGGTCGTTCGCTCCAAGCTGGGCTGTGTGCACGAA
CCCCCCGTTCAGCCCGACCGCTGCGCCTTATCCGGTAACTATCGTCTTGAGTCCAACCCGGTAAGACACG
ACTTATCGCCACTGGCAGCAGCCACTGGTAACAGGATTAGCAGAGCGAGGTATGTAGGCGGTGCTACAGA
GTTCTTGAAGTGGTGGCCTAACTACGGCTACACTAGAAGAACAGTATTTGGTATCTGCGCTCTGCTGAAG
CCAGTTACCTTCGGAAAAAGAGTTGGTAGCTCTTGATCCGGCAAACAAACCACCGCTGGTAGCGGTGGTT
TTTTTGTTTGCAAGCAGCAGATTACGCGCAGAAAAAAAGGATCTCAAGAAGATCCTTTGATCTTTTCTAC
GGGGTCTGACGCTCAGTGGAACGAAAACTCACGTTAAGGGATTTTGGTCATGAGATTATCAAAAAGGATC
TTCACCTAGATCCTTTTAAATTAAAAATGAAGTTTTAAATCAATCTAAAGTATATATGAGTAAACTTGGT
CTGACAGTTACCAATGCTTAATCAGTGAGGCACCTATCTCAGCGATCTGTCTATTTCGTTCATCCATAGT
TGCCTGACTCCCCGTCGTGTAGATAACTACGATACGGGAGGGCTTACCATCTGGCCCCAGTGCTGCAATG
ATACCGCGAGACCCACGCTCACCGGCTCCAGATTTATCAGCAATAAACCAGCCAGCCGGAAGGGCCGAGC
GCAGAAGTGGTCCTGCAACTTTATCCGCCTCCATCCAGTCTATTAATTGTTGCCGGGAAGCTAGAGTAAG
TAGTTCGCCAGTTAATAGTTTGCGCAACGTTGTTGCCATTGCTACAGGCATCGTGGTGTCACGCTCGTCG
TTTGGTATGGCTTCATTCAGCTCCGGTTCCCAACGATCAAGGCGAGTTACATGATCCCCCATGTTGTGCA
AAAAAGCGGTTAGCTCCTTCGGTCCTCCGATCGTTGTCAGAAGTAAGTTGGCCGCAGTGTTATCACTCAT
GGTTATGGCAGCACTGCATAATTCTCTTACTGTCATGCCATCCGTAAGATGCTTTTCTGTGACTGGTGAG
TACTCAACCAAGTCATTCTGAGAATAGTGTATGCGGCGACCGAGTTGCTCTTGCCCGGCGTCAATACGGG
ATAATACCGCGCCACATAGCAGAACTTTAAAAGTGCTCATCATTGGAAAACGTTCTTCGGGGCGAAAACT
CTCAAGGATCTTACCGCTGTTGAGATCCAGTTCGATGTAACCCACTCGTGCACCCAACTGATCTTCAGCA
TCTTTTACTTTCACCAGCGTTTCTGGGTGAGCAAAAACAGGAAGGCAAAATGCCGCAAAAAAGGGAATAA
GGGCGACACGGAAATGTTGAATACTCATACTCTTCCTTTTTCAATATTATTGAAGCATTTATCAGGGTTA
TTGTCTCATGAGCGGATACATATTTGAATGTATTTAGAAAAATAAACAAATAGGGGTTCCGCGCACATTT
CCCCGAAAAGTGCCACCTGACGTC
Features (pLannotate 1.2.2; 29 found; start..end, strand, type, name):
     28..80      -  misc_feature   bom (fragment): basis of mobility region from pBR322
    235..614     +  enhancer       CMV enhancer: human cytomegalovirus immediate early enhancer
    615..818     +  promoter       CMV promoter: human cytomegalovirus (CMV) immediate early promoter
    814..847     +  LTR            5' LTR (truncated) (fragment): truncated 5' long terminal repeat (LTR) from HIV-1
    863..881     +  promoter       T7 promoter: promoter for bacteriophage T7 RNA polymerase
    914..955     +  CDS            V5 tag: epitope tag from simian virus 5
    956..976     +  CDS            TEV site: tobacco etch virus (TEV) protease recognition and cleavage site
   1007..1031    +  protein_bind   attB1: mutant version of attB; recombination site for the Gateway® BP reaction BP Clonase™
   1043..1135    +  CDS            MGMT (fragment): MGMT_CANLF - Experimental evidence at transcript level: Swiss-Prot protein existence level 2. Involved in the cellular defense against the biological effects of O6-methylguanine (O6-MeG) and O4-methylthymine (O4-MeT) in DNA. Repairs the methylated nucleobase in DNA by stoichiometrically transferring the methyl group to a cysteine residue in the enzyme. This is a suicide reaction: the enzyme is irreversibly inactivated. From Canis lupus familiaris (Dog) (Canis familiaris).
   1139..1652    +  CDS            Nluc (fragment): NanoLuc® luciferase human codon-optimized
   1634..2110    +  CDS            Mgmt (fragment): MGMT_MOUSE - Experimental evidence at protein level: Swiss-Prot protein existence level 1. Involved in the cellular defense against the biological effects of O6-methylguanine (O6-MeG) and O4-methylthymine (O4-MeT) in DNA. Repairs the methylated nucleobase in DNA by stoichiometrically transferring the methyl group to a cysteine residue in the enzyme. This is a suicide reaction: the enzyme is irreversibly inactivated. From Mus musculus (Mouse).
   2129..2149    +  CDS            SV40 NLS: nuclear localization signal of SV40 (simian virus 40) large T antigen
   2153..2173    +  CDS            SV40 NLS: nuclear localization signal of SV40 (simian virus 40) large T antigen
   2177..2197    +  CDS            SV40 NLS: nuclear localization signal of SV40 (simian virus 40) large T antigen
   2220..2244    -  protein_bind   attB2: mutant version of attB; recombination site for the Gateway® BP reaction BP Clonase™
   2269..2493    +  polyA_signal   bGH poly(A) signal: bovine growth hormone polyadenylation signal
   2497..2518    +  promoter       SV40 promoter (fragment): SV40 enhancer and early promoter
   2539..2967    +  rep_origin     f1 ori (sequence partly withheld): f1 bacteriophage origin of replication; arrow indicates direction of (+) strand synthesis
   2981..3310    +  promoter       SV40 promoter: SV40 enhancer and early promoter
   3377..4168    +  CDS            neo: KKA2_KLEPN - Also known as kan, nptII. Experimental evidence at protein level: Swiss-Prot protein existence level 1. Resistance to kanamycin, neomycin, paromomycin, ribostamycin, butirosin and gentamicin B. From Klebsiella pneumoniae.
   4192..4350    +  CDS            ble (fragment): BLE_KLEPN - Experimental evidence at protein level: Swiss-Prot protein existence level 1. Binding protein with a strong affinity to the bleomycin family of antibiotics. Binds to CL990; an antimitotic-antibiotic compound. From Klebsiella pneumoniae.
   4345..4466    +  polyA_signal   SV40 poly(A) signal: SV40 polyadenylation signal
   4539..4555    -  protein_bind   lac operator: The lac repressor binds to the lac operator to inhibit transcription in E. coli. This inhibition can be relieved by adding lactose or isopropyl-β-D-thiogalactopyranoside (IPTG). lac repressor encoded by lacI
   4563..4593    -  promoter       lac promoter: promoter for the E. coli lac operon
   4608..4629    -  protein_bind   CAP binding site: CAP binding activates transcription in the presence of cAMP. E. coli catabolite activator protein
   4642..4734    -  CDS            lacI (fragment): lac repressor; lacI; The lac repressor binds to the lac operator to inhibit transcription in E. coli. This inhibition can be relieved by adding lactose or isopropyl-β-D-thiogalactopyranoside (IPTG).
   4917..5505    -  rep_origin     ori: high-copy-number ColE1/pMB1/pBR322/pUC origin of replication
   5676..6536    -  CDS            AmpR: β-lactamase; bla; confers resistance to ampicillin, carbenicillin, and related antibiotics
   6537..6641    -  promoter       AmpR promoter: bla
