[The description below was written by a language model from this plasmid's Addgene catalogue record and pLannotate feature annotations shown in this document.]
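Description:
pCDNA3.1-S-Luc_nucl is a mammalian expression plasmid of about 6.7 kb built on the pcDNA3.1 backbone. It carries a synthetic insert of roughly 1.2 kb, assembled by Gibson cloning, that encodes a nuclear-targeted version of S-Luc, a chimeric fusion of SNAP-tag and NanoLuc luciferase. In E. coli it replicates from a high-copy ColE1/pUC-type origin and is selected through the β-lactamase (AmpR) gene. An f1 origin is also present. For stable selection in mammalian cells, an SV40 early promoter drives the neomycin phosphotransferase gene, which ends in an SV40 polyadenylation signal and confers G418 resistance.

The expression cassette uses the CMV immediate-early enhancer and promoter, with a T7 promoter just downstream, and terminates at the bovine growth hormone poly(A) signal. Annotated upstream of the insert are a V5 epitope tag and a TEV protease site, and attB1 and attB2 Gateway recombination sites flank the insert. The record does not state whether the V5/TEV segment is translated in frame with S-Luc. Within the insert, a short fragment matching O6-alkylguanine-DNA alkyltransferase (MGMT, the protein from which SNAP-tag is derived) precedes the NanoLuc coding sequence, and a longer MGMT-like fragment follows it. This layout suggests the luciferase is inserted inside the SNAP-tag rather than joined end to end. Three tandem SV40 large T antigen nuclear localization signals at the C-terminal end direct the protein to the nucleus.

Labelling the SNAP portion with a fluorescent substrate would allow bioluminescence resonance energy transfer (BRET) from NanoLuc to the attached dye, and the stated purpose is BRET in mammalian cells. The depositor sequence and the repository's sequencing result give essentially identical feature maps, differing by only three nucleotides in length.
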