Addgene plasmid #113928: pCDNA3.1-S-Luc_nucl
Purpose: Plasmid encoding the nuclear localization of the chimeric SNAP-NanoLuc fusion S-Luc in mammalian cells for BRET
Depositing lab: Kai Johnsson. Depositing organization: Max Planck Institute for Medical Research. Publication: Luciferases with Tunable Emission Wavelengths. Hiblot J, Yu Q, Sabbadini MDB, Reymond L, Xue L, Schena A, Sallin O, Hill N, Griss R, Johnsson K. Angew Chem Int Ed Engl. 2017 Nov 13;56(46):14556-14560. doi: 10.1002/anie.201708277. Epub 2017 Oct 9. PubMed 28941028.
Backbone
  Vector backbone: pcDNA3.1
  Backbone manufacturer: ThermoFisher Scientific
  Backbone size w/o insert (bp): 5428
  Total vector size (bp): 6669
  Vector type: Mammalian Expression, Luciferase
  Selectable markers: Neomycin (select with G418)
Growth in bacteria
  Bacterial resistance: Ampicillin, 100 μg/mL
  Growth temperature: 37°C
  Growth strain: DH5alpha
  Copy number: High Copy
Gene/Insert
  Gene/Insert name: S-Luc_nucl
  Species: Synthetic
  Insert size (bp): 1173
  Promoter: CMV
  Cloning method: Gibson Cloning
  Sequencing primers: 5′ CMV_Fwd; 3′ BGH_Rev
Terms and licenses: Academic/Nonprofit Terms; Industry Terms: Not Available to Industry
How to cite: pCDNA3.1-S-Luc_nucl was a gift from Kai Johnsson (Addgene plasmid # 113928 ; http://n2t.net/addgene:113928 ; RRID:Addgene_113928)
